Addgene plasmid #77101: PLAU gRNA (BRDN0001145192)
Purpose: 3rd generation lentiviral gRNA plasmid targeting human PLAU
Depositing lab: John Doench & David Root. Depositing organization: Broad Institute. Publication: Optimized sgRNA design to maximize activity and minimize off-target effects of CRISPR-Cas9. Doench JG, Fusi N, Sullender M, Hegde M, Vaimberg EW, Donovan KF, Smith I, Tothova Z, Wilen C, Orchard R, Virgin HW, Listgarten J, Root DE. Nat Biotechnol. 2016 Jan 18. doi: 10.1038/nbt.3437. PubMed 26780180.
Backbone
  Vector backbone: lentiGuide-Puro
  Backbone manufacturer: Zhang Lab (Addgene plasmid # 52963)
  Vector type: Mammalian Expression, Lentiviral, CRISPR
  Selectable markers: Puromycin
Growth in bacteria
  Bacterial resistance: Ampicillin, 100 μg/mL
  Growth temperature: 37°C
  Growth strain: DH5alpha
  Copy number: High Copy
Gene/Insert
  Gene/Insert name: PLAU (alt name: PLAU)
  gRNA/shRNA sequence: CCCCCAATAATCTTAAAGCG
  Species: H. sapiens (human)
  Entrez Gene: PLAU (a.k.a. ATF, BDPLT5, QPD, UPA, URK, u-PA)
  Promoter: hU6
  Cloning method: Unknown
  Sequencing primers: 5′ U6-F; 3′ pS2-R
Terms and licenses: Academic/Nonprofit Terms; Industry Terms: Not Available to Industry
Depositor comments: The gRNA was designed to target a Genbank reference sequence which has since been removed from the database. Note that this plasmid does NOT contain Cas9. It should be used in conjunction with lentiCas9-Blast (Addgene #52962) or otherwise with cell lines already expressing Cas9. Browse the full kinome gRNA library at http://www.addgene.org/pooled-library/broadgpp-human-kinome/ or visit http://www.broadinstitute.org/rnai/public/ for detailed protocols and information.
How to cite: PLAU gRNA (BRDN0001145192) was a gift from John Doench & David Root (Addgene plasmid # 77101 ; http://n2t.net/addgene:77101 ; RRID:Addgene_77101)
