[The description below was written by a language model from this plasmid's Addgene catalogue record and pLannotate feature annotations shown in this document.]
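Description:
PLAU gRNA (BRDN0001145192) is a third-generation lentiviral guide RNA plasmid built on the lentiGuide-Puro backbone, carrying a single sgRNA directed against human PLAU (urokinase-type plasminogen activator, also known as uPA). It is propagated in E. coli as a high-copy plasmid through a ColE1/pUC-type origin with ampicillin selection (AmpR). The backbone also retains an f1 origin, an SV40 origin and residual lac-region and T7/T3 promoter elements inherited from the cloning vector.

The lentiviral transfer cassette begins with an RSV promoter fused to a truncated HIV-1 5' LTR, which makes genomic RNA production Tat-independent. It is followed by the Ψ packaging signal with a partial gag sequence, the RRE for Rev-dependent nuclear export, and a cPPT/CTS. The cassette ends in a self-inactivating ΔU3 3' LTR with a downstream SV40 polyadenylation signal. Within this unit, a human U6 RNA polymerase III promoter drives the PLAU-targeting spacer joined to the Streptococcus pyogenes Cas9 gRNA scaffold. A separate EF-1α core promoter with intron A drives puromycin N-acetyltransferase for selection of transduced mammalian cells, and a WPRE enhances transcript expression.

The plasmid does not encode Cas9, so it is meant to be used with a separate Cas9 lentivector or in cells that already express Cas9, typically to knock out PLAU. It comes from a set of guides associated with a human kinome gRNA library and with work on optimized sgRNA design. The depositor notes that the guide was designed against a GenBank reference sequence that has since been withdrawn from the database. The cloning method is not recorded.
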