Features (pLannotate 1.2.2; 29 found; start..end, strand, type, name):
     14..80      +  CDS            small t antigen (fragment): SV40 (simian virus 40) small t antigen
    106..317     +  promoter       EF-1α core promoter: core promoter for human elongation factor EF-1α
    318..1256    +  intron         EF-1α intron A: intron upstream of the start codon of human EF-1α
   1278..1877    +  CDS            PuroR (fragment): puromycin N-acetyltransferase; pac from Streptomyces; confers resistance to puromycin
   1893..2481    +  misc_feature   WPRE: woodchuck hepatitis virus posttranscriptional regulatory element
   2532..2551    +  misc_feature   cPPT/CTS (fragment): central polypurine tract and central termination sequence of HIV-1
   2553..2786    +  LTR            3' LTR (ΔU3): self-inactivating 3' long terminal repeat (LTR) from HIV-1
   2864..2985    +  polyA_signal   SV40 poly(A) signal: SV40 polyadenylation signal
   3025..3160    +  rep_origin     SV40 ori: SV40 origin of replication
   3181..3199    -  promoter       T7 promoter: promoter for bacteriophage T7 RNA polymerase
   3207..3362    +  CDS            lacZα (fragment): LacZα fragment of β-galactosidase; lacZ fragment
   3367..3795    +  rep_origin     f1 ori (sequence partly withheld): f1 bacteriophage origin of replication; arrow indicates direction of (+) strand synthesis
   3848..3952    +  promoter       AmpR promoter: bla
   3953..4813    +  CDS            AmpR: β-lactamase; bla; confers resistance to ampicillin, carbenicillin, and related antibiotics
   4984..5572    +  rep_origin     ori: high-copy-number ColE1/pMB1/pBR322/pUC origin of replication
   5755..5847    +  CDS            lacI (fragment): lac repressor; lacI; The lac repressor binds to the lac operator to inhibit transcription in E. coli. This inhibition can be relieved by adding lactose or isopropyl-β-D-thiogalactopyranoside (IPTG).
   5860..5881    +  protein_bind   CAP binding site: CAP binding activates transcription in the presence of cAMP. E. coli catabolite activator protein
   5896..5926    +  promoter       lac promoter: promoter for the E. coli lac operon
   5934..5950    +  protein_bind   lac operator: The lac repressor binds to the lac operator to inhibit transcription in E. coli. This inhibition can be relieved by adding lactose or isopropyl-β-D-thiogalactopyranoside (IPTG). lac repressor encoded by lacI
   5995..6013    +  promoter       T3 promoter: promoter for bacteriophage T3 RNA polymerase
   6041..6267    +  promoter       RSV promoter: Rous sarcoma virus enhancer/promoter
   6268..6448    +  LTR            5' LTR (truncated): truncated 5' long terminal repeat (LTR) from HIV-1
   6495..6620    +  misc_feature   HIV-1 Ψ: packaging signal of human immunodeficiency virus type 1
   6604..6967    +  CDS            HIV-1 gag (fragment): gag protein from human immunodeficiency virus 1; gag
   7113..7346    +  misc_feature   RRE: The Rev response element (RRE) of HIV-1 allows for Rev-dependent mRNA export from the nucleus to the cytoplasm.
   7723..7749    +  CDS            Rev (fragment): human immunodeficiency virus 1 (HIV-1) Rev protein; rev; enhances nuclear export of unspliced and incompletely spliced viral mRNAs
   7753..7993    +  promoter       U6 promoter: RNA polymerase III promoter for human U6 snRNA
   8023..8098    +  misc_RNA       gRNA scaffold: guide RNA scaffold for the Streptococcus pyogenes CRISPR/Cas9 system
   8154..8271    +  misc_feature   cPPT/CTS: central polypurine tract and central termination sequence of HIV-1
>Addgene plasmid #77101 | PLAU gRNA (BRDN0001145192) | addgene full sequence | sequence record 187118 | Addgene Assembled Sequence
CCCGGGTGCAAAGATGGATAAAGTTTTAAACAGAGAGGAATCTTTGCAGCTAATGGACCTTCTAGGTCTT
GAAAGGAGTGGGAATTGGCTCCGGTGCCCGTCAGTGGGCAGAGCGCACATCGCCCACAGTCCCCGAGAAG
TTGGGGGGAGGGGTCGGCAATTGATCCGGTGCCTAGAGAAGGTGGCGCGGGGTAAACTGGGAAAGTGATG
TCGTGTACTGGCTCCGCCTTTTTCCCGAGGGTGGGGGAGAACCGTATATAAGTGCAGTAGTCGCCGTGAA
CGTTCTTTTTCGCAACGGGTTTGCCGCCAGAACACAGGTAAGTGCCGTGTGTGGTTCCCGCGGGCCTGGC
CTCTTTACGGGTTATGGCCCTTGCGTGCCTTGAATTACTTCCACCTGGCTGCAGTACGTGATTCTTGATC
CCGAGCTTCGGGTTGGAAGTGGGTGGGAGAGTTCGAGGCCTTGCGCTTAAGGAGCCCCTTCGCCTCGTGC
TTGAGTTGAGGCCTGGCCTGGGCGCTGGGGCCGCCGCGTGCGAATCTGGTGGCACCTTCGCGCCTGTCTC
GCTGCTTTCGATAAGTCTCTAGCCATTTAAAATTTTTGATGACCTGCTGCGACGCTTTTTTTCTGGCAAG
ATAGTCTTGTAAATGCGGGCCAAGATCTGCACACTGGTATTTCGGTTTTTGGGGCCGCGGGCGGCGACGG
GGCCCGTGCGTCCCAGCGCACATGTTCGGCGAGGCGGGGCCTGCGAGCGCGGCCACCGAGAATCGGACGG
GGGTAGTCTCAAGCTGGCCGGCCTGCTCTGGTGCCTGGCCTCGCGCCGCCGTGTATCGCCCCGCCCTGGG
CGGCAAGGCTGGCCCGGTCGGCACCAGTTGCGTGAGCGGAAAGATGGCCGCTTCCCGGCCCTGCTGCAGG
GAGCTCAAAATGGAGGACGCGGCGCTCGGGAGAGCGGGCGGGTGAGTCACCCACACAAAGGAAAAGGGCC
TTTCCGTCCTCAGCCGTCGCTTCATGTGACTCCACGGAGTACCGGGCGCCGTCCAGGCACCTCGATTAGT
TCTCGAGCTTTTGGAGTACGTCGTCTTTAGGTTGGGGGGAGGGGTTTTATGCGATGGAGTTTCCCCACAC
TGAGTGGGTGGAGACTGAAGTTAGGCCAGCTTGGCACTTGATGTAATTCTCCTTGGAATTTGCCCTTTTT
GAGTTTGGATCTTGGTTCATTCTCAAGCCTCAGACAGTGGTTCAAAGTTTTTTTCTTCCATTTCAGGTGT
CGTGACGTACGGCCACCATGACCGAGTACAAGCCCACGGTGCGCCTCGCCACCCGCGACGACGTCCCCAG
GGCCGTACGCACCCTCGCCGCCGCGTTCGCCGACTACCCCGCCACGCGCCACACCGTCGATCCGGACCGC
CACATCGAGCGGGTCACCGAGCTGCAAGAACTCTTCCTCACGCGCGTCGGGCTCGACATCGGCAAGGTGT
GGGTCGCGGACGACGGCGCCGCCGTGGCGGTCTGGACCACGCCGGAGAGCGTCGAAGCGGGGGCGGTGTT
CGCCGAGATCGGCCCGCGCATGGCCGAGTTGAGCGGTTCCCGGCTGGCCGCGCAGCAACAGATGGAAGGC
CTCCTGGCGCCGCACCGGCCCAAGGAGCCCGCGTGGTTCCTGGCCACCGTCGGAGTCTCGCCCGACCACC
AGGGCAAGGGTCTGGGCAGCGCCGTCGTGCTCCCCGGAGTGGAGGCGGCCGAGCGCGCCGGGGTGCCCGC
CTTCCTGGAGACCTCCGCGCCCCGCAACCTCCCCTTCTACGAGCGGCTCGGCTTCACCGTCACCGCCGAC
GTCGAGGTGCCCGAAGGACCGCGCACCTGGTGCATGACCCGCAAGCCCGGTGCCTGAACGCGTTAAGTCG
ACAATCAACCTCTGGATTACAAAATTTGTGAAAGATTGACTGGTATTCTTAACTATGTTGCTCCTTTTAC
GCTATGTGGATACGCTGCTTTAATGCCTTTGTATCATGCTATTGCTTCCCGTATGGCTTTCATTTTCTCC
TCCTTGTATAAATCCTGGTTGCTGTCTCTTTATGAGGAGTTGTGGCCCGTTGTCAGGCAACGTGGCGTGG
TGTGCACTGTGTTTGCTGACGCAACCCCCACTGGTTGGGGCATTGCCACCACCTGTCAGCTCCTTTCCGG
GACTTTCGCTTTCCCCCTCCCTATTGCCACGGCGGAACTCATCGCCGCCTGCCTTGCCCGCTGCTGGACA
GGGGCTCGGCTGTTGGGCACTGACAATTCCGTGGTGTTGTCGGGGAAATCATCGTCCTTTCCTTGGCTGC
TCGCCTGTGTTGCCACCTGGATTCTGCGCGGGACGTCCTTCTGCTACGTCCCTTCGGCCCTCAATCCAGC
GGACCTTCCTTCCCGCGGCCTGCTGCCGGCTCTGCGGCCTCTTCCGCGTCTTCGCCTTCGCCCTCAGACG
AGTCGGATCTCCCTTTGGGCCGCCTCCCCGCGTCGACTTTAAGACCAATGACTTACAAGGCAGCTGTAGA
TCTTAGCCACTTTTTAAAAGAAAAGGGGGGACTGGAAGGGCTAATTCACTCCCAACGAAGACAAGATCTG
CTTTTTGCTTGTACTGGGTCTCTCTGGTTAGACCAGATCTGAGCCTGGGAGCTCTCTGGCTAACTAGGGA
ACCCACTGCTTAAGCCTCAATAAAGCTTGCCTTGAGTGCTTCAAGTAGTGTGTGCCCGTCTGTTGTGTGA
CTCTGGTAACTAGAGATCCCTCAGACCCTTTTAGTCAGTGTGGAAAATCTCTAGCAGTACGTATAGTAGT
TCATGTCATCTTATTATTCAGTATTTATAACTTGCAAAGAAATGAATATCAGAGAGTGAGAGGAACTTGT
TTATTGCAGCTTATAATGGTTACAAATAAAGCAATAGCATCACAAATTTCACAAATAAAGCATTTTTTTC
ACTGCATTCTAGTTGTGGTTTGTCCAAACTCATCAATGTATCTTATCATGTCTGGCTCTAGCTATCCCGC
CCCTAACTCCGCCCATCCCGCCCCTAACTCCGCCCAGTTCCGCCCATTCTCCGCCCCATGGCTGACTAAT
TTTTTTTATTTATGCAGAGGCCGAGGCCGCCTCGGCCTCTGAGCTATTCCAGAAGTAGTGAGGAGGCTTT
TTTGGAGGCCTAGGGACGTACCCAATTCGCCCTATAGTGAGTCGTATTACGCGCGCTCACTGGCCGTCGT
TTTACAACGTCGTGACTGGGAAAACCCTGGCGTTACCCAACTTAATCGCCTTGCAGCACATCCCCCTTTC
GCCAGCTGGCGTAATAGCGAAGAGGCCCGCACCGATCGCCCTTCCCAACAGTTGCGCAGCCTGAATGGCG
AATGGG
[124 nt withheld, positions 3367-3490]
C
[91 nt withheld, positions 3492-3582]
A
[49 nt withheld, positions 3584-3632]
CCTTTGACGTTGGAGTCCACGTTCTTT
[37 nt withheld, positions 3660-3696]
ACCCTATCTCGGTCTATTCTTTTGATTTATAAGGGATTTTGCCGATTTCGGCCTATTGGTTAAAAAATGA
GCTGATTTAACAAAAATTTAACGCGAATTTTAACAAAATATTAACGCTTACAATTTAGGTGGCACTTTTC
GGGGAAATGTGCGCGGAACCCCTATTTGTTTATTTTTCTAAATACATTCAAATATGTATCCGCTCATGAG
ACAATAACCCTGATAAATGCTTCAATAATATTGAAAAAGGAAGAGTATGAGTATTCAACATTTCCGTGTC
GCCCTTATTCCCTTTTTTGCGGCATTTTGCCTTCCTGTTTTTGCTCACCCAGAAACGCTGGTGAAAGTAA
AAGATGCTGAAGATCAGTTGGGTGCACGAGTGGGTTACATCGAACTGGATCTCAACAGCGGTAAGATCCT
TGAGAGTTTTCGCCCCGAAGAACGTTTTCCAATGATGAGCACTTTTAAAGTTCTGCTATGTGGCGCGGTA
TTATCCCGTATTGACGCCGGGCAAGAGCAACTCGGTCGCCGCATACACTATTCTCAGAATGACTTGGTTG
AGTACTCACCAGTCACAGAAAAGCATCTTACGGATGGCATGACAGTAAGAGAATTATGCAGTGCTGCCAT
AACCATGAGTGATAACACTGCGGCCAACTTACTTCTGACAACGATCGGAGGACCGAAGGAGCTAACCGCT
TTTTTGCACAACATGGGGGATCATGTAACTCGCCTTGATCGTTGGGAACCGGAGCTGAATGAAGCCATAC
CAAACGACGAGCGTGACACCACGATGCCTGTAGCAATGGCAACAACGTTGCGCAAACTATTAACTGGCGA
ACTACTTACTCTAGCTTCCCGGCAACAATTAATAGACTGGATGGAGGCGGATAAAGTTGCAGGACCACTT
CTGCGCTCGGCCCTTCCGGCTGGCTGGTTTATTGCTGATAAATCTGGAGCCGGTGAGCGTGGGTCTCGCG
GTATCATTGCAGCACTGGGGCCAGATGGTAAGCCCTCCCGTATCGTAGTTATCTACACGACGGGGAGTCA
GGCAACTATGGATGAACGAAATAGACAGATCGCTGAGATAGGTGCCTCACTGATTAAGCATTGGTAACTG
TCAGACCAAGTTTACTCATATATACTTTAGATTGATTTAAAACTTCATTTTTAATTTAAAAGGATCTAGG
TGAAGATCCTTTTTGATAATCTCATGACCAAAATCCCTTAACGTGAGTTTTCGTTCCACTGAGCGTCAGA
CCCCGTAGAAAAGATCAAAGGATCTTCTTGAGATCCTTTTTTTCTGCGCGTAATCTGCTGCTTGCAAACA
AAAAAACCACCGCTACCAGCGGTGGTTTGTTTGCCGGATCAAGAGCTACCAACTCTTTTTCCGAAGGTAA
CTGGCTTCAGCAGAGCGCAGATACCAAATACTGTTCTTCTAGTGTAGCCGTAGTTAGGCCACCACTTCAA
GAACTCTGTAGCACCGCCTACATACCTCGCTCTGCTAATCCTGTTACCAGTGGCTGCTGCCAGTGGCGAT
AAGTCGTGTCTTACCGGGTTGGACTCAAGACGATAGTTACCGGATAAGGCGCAGCGGTCGGGCTGAACGG
GGGGTTCGTGCACACAGCCCAGCTTGGAGCGAACGACCTACACCGAACTGAGATACCTACAGCGTGAGCT
ATGAGAAAGCGCCACGCTTCCCGAAGGGAGAAAGGCGGACAGGTATCCGGTAAGCGGCAGGGTCGGAACA
GGAGAGCGCACGAGGGAGCTTCCAGGGGGAAACGCCTGGTATCTTTATAGTCCTGTCGGGTTTCGCCACC
TCTGACTTGAGCGTCGATTTTTGTGATGCTCGTCAGGGGGGCGGAGCCTATGGAAAAACGCCAGCAACGC
GGCCTTTTTACGGTTCCTGGCCTTTTGCTGGCCTTTTGCTCACATGTTCTTTCCTGCGTTATCCCCTGAT
TCTGTGGATAACCGTATTACCGCCTTTGAGTGAGCTGATACCGCTCGCCGCAGCCGAACGACCGAGCGCA
GCGAGTCAGTGAGCGAGGAAGCGGAAGAGCGCCCAATACGCAAACCGCCTCTCCCCGCGCGTTGGCCGAT
TCATTAATGCAGCTGGCACGACAGGTTTCCCGACTGGAAAGCGGGCAGTGAGCGCAACGCAATTAATGTG
AGTTAGCTCACTCATTAGGCACCCCAGGCTTTACACTTTATGCTTCCGGCTCGTATGTTGTGTGGAATTG
TGAGCGGATAACAATTTCACACAGGAAACAGCTATGACCATGATTACGCCAAGCGCGCAATTAACCCTCA
CTAAAGGGAACAAAAGCTGGAGCTGCAAGCTTAATGTAGTCTTATGCAATACTCTTGTAGTCTTGCAACA
TGGTAACGATGAGTTAGCAACATGCCTTACAAGGAGAGAAAAAGCACCGTGCATGCCGATTGGTGGAAGT
AAGGTGGTACGATCGTGCCTTATTAGGAAGGCAACAGACGGGTCTGACATGGATTGGACGAACCACTGAA
TTGCCGCATTGCAGAGATATTGTATTTAAGTGCCTAGCTCGATACATAAACGGGTCTCTCTGGTTAGACC
AGATCTGAGCCTGGGAGCTCTCTGGCTAACTAGGGAACCCACTGCTTAAGCCTCAATAAAGCTTGCCTTG
AGTGCTTCAAGTAGTGTGTGCCCGTCTGTTGTGTGACTCTGGTAACTAGAGATCCCTCAGACCCTTTTAG
TCAGTGTGGAAAATCTCTAGCAGTGGCGCCCGAACAGGGACTTGAAAGCGAAAGGGAAACCAGAGGAGCT
CTCTCGACGCAGGACTCGGCTTGCTGAAGCGCGCACGGCAAGAGGCGAGGGGCGGCGACTGGTGAGTACG
CCAAAAATTTTGACTAGCGGAGGCTAGAAGGAGAGAGATGGGTGCGAGAGCGTCAGTATTAAGCGGGGGA
GAATTAGATCGCGATGGGAAAAAATTCGGTTAAGGCCAGGGGGAAAGAAAAAATATAAATTAAAACATAT
AGTATGGGCAAGCAGGGAGCTAGAACGATTCGCAGTTAATCCTGGCCTGTTAGAAACATCAGAAGGCTGT
AGACAAATACTGGGACAGCTACAACCATCCCTTCAGACAGGATCAGAAGAACTTAGATCATTATATAATA
CAGTAGCAACCCTCTATTGTGTGCATCAAAGGATAGAGATAAAAGACACCAAGGAAGCTTTAGACAAGAT
AGAGGAAGAGCAAAACAAAAGTAAGACCACCGCACAGCAAGCGGCCGCTGATCTTCAGACCTGGAGGAGG
AGATATGAGGGACAATTGGAGAAGTGAATTATATAAATATAAAGTAGTAAAAATTGAACCATTAGGAGTA
GCACCCACCAAGGCAAAGAGAAGAGTGGTGCAGAGAGAAAAAAGAGCAGTGGGAATAGGAGCTTTGTTCC
TTGGGTTCTTGGGAGCAGCAGGAAGCACTATGGGCGCAGCGTCAATGACGCTGACGGTACAGGCCAGACA
ATTATTGTCTGGTATAGTGCAGCAGCAGAACAATTTGCTGAGGGCTATTGAGGCGCAACAGCATCTGTTG
CAACTCACAGTCTGGGGCATCAAGCAGCTCCAGGCAAGAATCCTGGCTGTGGAAAGATACCTAAAGGATC
AACAGCTCCTGGGGATTTGGGGTTGCTCTGGAAAACTCATTTGCACCACTGCTGTGCCTTGGAATGCTAG
TTGGAGTAATAAATCTCTGGAACAGATTTGGAATCACACGACCTGGATGGAGTGGGACAGAGAAATTAAC
AATTACACAAGCTTAATACACTCCTTAATTGAAGAATCGCAAAACCAGCAAGAAAAGAATGAACAAGAAT
TATTGGAATTAGATAAATGGGCAAGTTTGTGGAATTGGTTTAACATAACAAATTGGCTGTGGTATATAAA
ATTATTCATAATGATAGTAGGAGGCTTGGTAGGTTTAAGAATAGTTTTTGCTGTACTTTCTATAGTGAAT
AGAGTTAGGCAGGGATATTCACCATTATCGTTTCAGACCCACCTCCCAACCCCGAGGGGACCCAGAGAGG
GCCTATTTCCCATGATTCCTTCATATTTGCATATACGATACAAGGCTGTTAGAGAGATAATTAGAATTAA
TTTGACTGTAAACACAAAGATATTAGTACAAAATACGTGACGTAGAAAGTAATAATTTCTTGGGTAGTTT
GCAGTTTTAAAATTATGTTTTAAAATGGACTATCATATGCTTACCGTAACTTGAAAGTATTTCGATTTCT
TGGCTTTATATATCTTGTGGAAAGGACGAAACACCGCCCCCAATAATCTTAAAGCGGTTTTAGAGCTAGA
AATAGCAAGTTAAAATAAGGCTAGTCCGTTATCAACTTGAAAAAGTGGCACCGAGTCGGTGCTTTTTTAA
GCTTGGCGTAACTAGATCTTGAGACAAATGGCAGTATTCATCCACAATTTTAAAAGAAAAGGGGGGATTG
GGGGGTACAGTGCAGGGGAAAGAATAGTAGACATAATAGCAACAGACATACAAACTAAAGAATTACAAAA
ACAAATTACAAAAATTCAAAATTTTCGGGTTTATTACAGGGACAGCAGAGATCCACTTTGGCGCCGGCTC
GAGGGGG
