>Addgene plasmid #77101 | PLAU gRNA (BRDN0001145192) | depositor partial sequence | sequence record 144561 | Target Sequence
CCCCCAATAATCTTAAAGCG
