>Addgene plasmid #77101 | PLAU gRNA (BRDN0001145192) | addgene partial sequence | sequence record 187117 | hU6-F
CGTAGAAAGTAATAATTTCTTGGGTAGTTTGCAGTTTTAAAATTATGTTTTAAAATGGACTATCATATGC
TTACCGTAACTTGAAAGTATTTCGATTTCTTGGCTTTATATATCTTGTGGAAAGGACGAAACACCGCCCC
CAATAATCTTAAAGCGGTTTTAGAGCTAGAAATAGCAAGTTAAAATAAGGCTAGTCCGTTATCAACTTGA
AAAAGTGGCACCGAGTCGGTGCTTTTTTAAGCTTGGCGTAACTAGATCTTGAGACAAATGGCAGTATTCA
TCCACAATTTTAAAAGAAAAGGGGGGATTGGGGGGTACAGTGCAGGGGAAAGAATAGTAGACATAATAGC
AACAGACATACAAACTAAAGAATTACAAAAACAAATTACAAAAATTCAAAATTTTCGGGTTTATTACAGG
GACAGCAGAGATCCACTTTGGCGCCGGCTCGAGGGGGCCCGGGTGCAAAGATGGATAAAGTTTTAAACAG
AGAGGAATCTTTGCAGCTAATGGACCTTCTAGGTCTTGAAAGGAGTGGGAATTGGCTCCGGTGCCCGTCA
GTGGGCAGAG
